Addgene plasmid #78590: pRK-flag-GFP11
Purpose: Expression flag-GFP 11 in mammalian cells
Depositing lab: Yihong Ye. Depositing organization: National Institute of Diabetes & Digestive & Kidney Diseases (NIDDK). Publication: Unconventional secretion of misfolded proteins promotes adaptation to proteasome dysfunction in mammalian cells. Lee JG, Takahama S, Zhang G, Tomarev SI, Ye Y. Nat Cell Biol. 2016 Jul;18(7):765-76. doi: 10.1038/ncb3372. Epub 2016 Jun 13. PubMed 27295555.
Backbone
  Vector backbone: pRK
  Backbone size w/o insert (bp): 7000
  Total vector size (bp): 7100
  Vector type: Mammalian Expression
  Selectable markers: Neomycin (select with G418)
Growth in bacteria
  Bacterial resistance: Ampicillin, 100 μg/mL
  Growth temperature: 37°C
  Growth strain: DH5alpha
  Copy number: High Copy
Gene/Insert
  Gene/Insert name: flag-GFP 11
  Species: Synthetic
  Insert size (bp): 78
  Promoter: CMV
  Tag / fusion protein: flag (N terminal on backbone)
  Cloning method: Restriction Enzyme; 5′ cloning site SalI (not destroyed); 3′ cloning site NotI (not destroyed)
  Sequencing primers: 5′ CGCAAATGGGCGGTAGGCGTG; 3′ CCTACTCAGACAATGCGATGC
Resource information
  A portion of this plasmid was derived from a plasmid made by: GFP1-10 was PCR complied from a commercial vector from Sandia Biotech and cloned into Dr. Ye’s pRK vector. The tagged were added in the primers.
Terms and licenses: Academic/Nonprofit Terms; Industry Terms: Not Available to Industry
How to cite: pRK-flag-GFP11 was a gift from Yihong Ye (Addgene plasmid # 78590 ; http://n2t.net/addgene:78590 ; RRID:Addgene_78590)
