[The description below was written by a language model from this plasmid's Addgene catalogue record.]
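Description:
pRK-flag-GFP11 is a mammalian expression plasmid built on the pRK backbone, with a recorded total size of about 7.1 kb. It is maintained in E. coli as a high-copy plasmid under ampicillin selection, and the record lists a neomycin marker, so transfected mammalian cells can be selected with G418. No feature table is provided. The origin of replication, polyadenylation signal and other backbone elements are therefore not documented here.

The payload is a short synthetic insert of 78 bp encoding GFP11, cloned between SalI and NotI sites that both remain intact. It is expressed from the CMV promoter, a strong constitutive promoter in most mammalian cell lines. A FLAG epitope supplied by the backbone sits at the N terminus, allowing the small product to be detected or immunoprecipitated with anti-FLAG antibodies. GFP11 is the eleventh beta strand of GFP used in split-GFP systems. It is not fluorescent on its own, but it can associate spontaneously with the complementary GFP1-10 fragment to rebuild a fluorescent protein when both are in the same compartment.

The stated purpose is simply to express FLAG-GFP11 in mammalian cells. The derivation note refers to GFP1-10 being amplified from a commercial vector, with tags added through the primers, which suggests this plasmid belongs to a set of matched split-GFP constructs. That note does not specifically describe how the GFP11 insert was made. Given the associated study of unconventional secretion of misfolded proteins, a tagged GFP11 with no fused cargo would plausibly serve as a control or complementation partner, though the record does not say so.
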