>Addgene plasmid #78590 | pRK-flag-GFP11 | depositor partial sequence | sequence record 146688 | GFP11  seqence including 5 and 3 prime extension to backbone
TAAGCTTGCCGCCATGGACTACAAGGACGACGATGACAAGGGGTCGACCGGCGACGGCGGCAGCGGCGGC
GGCAGCCGGGACCACATGGTGCTGCACGAGTACGTGAACGCCGCCGGCATCACATAAGCGGCCGCTCGAG
CATGCATCTAG
