>Addgene plasmid #78590 | pRK-flag-GFP11 | addgene partial sequence | sequence record 150049 | CMV-F 5'-CGCAAATGGGCGGTAGGCGTG-3'
ACCGTCAGATCGCCTGGAGACGCCATCCACGCTGTTTTGACCTCCATAGAAGACACCGGGACCGATCCAG
CCTCCGCGGCCGGGAACGGTGCATTGGAACGCGGATTCCCCGTGCCAAGAGTGACGTAAGTACCGCCTAT
AGAGTCTATAGGCCCACCCCCTTGGCTTCGTTAGAACGCGGCTACAATTAATACATAACCTTATGTATCA
TACACATACGATTTAGGTGACACTATAGAATAACATCCACTTTGCCTTTCTCTCCACAGGTGTCCACTCC
CAGGTCCAACTGCACCTCGGTTCTAAGCTTGCCGCCATGGACTACAAGGACGACGATGACAAGGGGTCGA
CCGGCGACGGCGGCAGCGGCGGCGGCAGCCGGGACCACATGGTGCTGCACGAGTACGTGAACGCCGCCGG
CATCACATAAGCGGCCGCTCGAGCATGCATCTAGAGGGCCCTATTCTATAGTGTCACCTAAATGCTAGAG
CTCGCTGATCAGCCTCGACTGTGCCTTCTAGTTGCCAGCCATCTGTTGTTTGCCCCTCCCCCGTGCCTTC
CTTGACCCTGGAAGGTGCCACTCCCACTGTCCTTTCCTAATAAAATGAGGAAATTGCATCGCATTGTCTG
AGTAGGTGTCATTCTATTCTGGGGGGTGGGGTGGGGCAGGACAGCAAGGGGGAGGATTGGGAAGACAATA
GCAGGCATGCTGGGGATGCGGTGGGCTCTATGGCTTCTGAGGCGGAAAGAACCAGCTGGG
