>Addgene plasmid #78590 | pRK-flag-GFP11 | addgene partial sequence | sequence record 150052 | pRKpC3-R 5'-CCTACTCAGACAATGCGATGC-3'
AGGAAGGCACGGGGGAGGGGCAAACAACAGATGGCTGGCAACTAGAAGGCACAGTCGAGGCTGATCAGCG
AGCTCTAGCATTTAGGTGACACTATAGAATAGGGCCCTCTAGATGCATGCTCGAGCGGCCGCTTATGTGA
TGCCGGCGGCGTTCACGTACTCGTGCAGCACCATGTGGTCCCGGCTGCCGCCGCCGCTGCCGCCGTCGCC
GGTCGACCCCTTGTCATCGTCGTCCTTGTAGTCCATGGCGGCAAGCTTAGAACCGAGGTGCAGTTGGACC
TGGGAGTGGACACCTGTGGAGAGAAAGGCAAAGTGGATGTTATTCTATAGTGTCACCTAAATCGTATGTG
TATGATACATAAGGTTATGTATTAATTGTAGCCGCGTTCTAACGAAGCCAAGGGGGTGGGCCTATAGACT
CTATAGGCGGTACTTACGTCACTCTTGGCACGGGGAATCCGCGTTCCAATGCACCGTTCCCGGCCGCGGA
GGCTGGATCGGTCCCGGTGTCTTCTATGGAGGTCAAAACAGCGTGGATGGCGTCTCCAGGCGATCTGACG
GTTCACTAAACGAGCTCTGCTTATATAGACCTCCCACCGTACACGCCTACCGCCCATTTGCGTCAATGGG
GCGGAGTTGTTACGACATTTTGGAAAGTCCCGTTGATTTTGGTGCCAAAACAAACTCCCATTGACGTCAA
TGGG
